>Addgene plasmid #203077 | Salsa-BC236-P3D8 | addgene full sequence | sequence record 421422 | Addgene NGS Result
AGCGCCCAATACGCAAACCGCCTCTCCCCGCGCGTTGGCCGATTCATTAATGCAGTCGAGGGATCTCCAT
AAGAGAAGAGGGACAGCTATGACTGGGAGTAGTCAGGAGAGGAGGAAAAATCTGGCTAGTAAAACATGTA
AGGAAAATTTTAGGGATGTTAAAGAAAAAAATAACACAAAACAAAATATAAAAAAAATCTAACCTCAAGT
CAAGGCTTTTCTATGGAATAAGGAATGGACAGCAGGGGGCTGTTTCATATACTGATGACCTCTTTATAGC
CAACCTTTGTTCATGGCAGCCAGCATATGGGCATATGTTGCCAAACTCTAAACCAAATACTCATTCTGAT
GTTTTAAATGATTTGCCCTCCCATATGTCCTTCCGAGTGAGAGACACAAAAAATTCCAACACACTATTGC
AATGAAAATAAATTTCCTTTATTAGCCAGAAGTCAGATGCTCAAGGGGCTTCATGATGTCCCCATAATTT
TTGGCAGAGGGAAAAAGATCGATCTCAGTGGTATTTGTGAGCCAGGGCATTGGCCACACCAGCCACCACC
TTCTGATAGGCAGCCTGCACCTGAGGAGTGAATTCTTTGCCAAAATGATGAGACAGCACAACAACCAGCA
CGTTGCCCAGGAGCTGTAGGAAAGAGAAGAAGGCATGAACATGGTTAGCAGAGGGGCCCGGTTTGGACTC
AGAGTATTTTATCCTCATCTCAAACAGTGTATATCATTGTAACCATAAAGAGAAAGGCAGGATGATGACC
AGGGTGTAGTTGTTTCTACCAATAAGAATATTTCCACGCCAGCCAGAATTTATATGCAGAAATATTCTAC
CTTATCATTTAATTATAACAATTGTTCTCTAAAACTGTGCTGAAGTACAATATAATATACCCTGATTGCC
TTGAAAAAAAAGTGATTAGAGAAAGTACTTACAATCTGACAAATAAACAAAAGTGAATTTAAAAATTCGT
TACAAATGCAAGCTAAAGTTTAACGAAAAAGTTACAGAAAATGAAAAGAAAATAAGAGGAGACAATGGTT
GTCAACAGAGTAGAAAGTGAAAGAAACAAAATTATCATGAGGGTCCATGGTGATACAAGGGACATCTTCC
CATTCTAAACAACACCCTGAAAACTTTGCCCCCTCCATATAACATGAATTTTACAATAGCGAAAAAGAAA
GAACAATCAAGGGTCCCCAAACTCACCCTGAAGTTCTCAGCTCTAGAGATATCGTCGAGGCCGCGCTAGC
GTTTAAACTGTCGACCTTAATTAAGAGATCTGCTCGAGGCGCGTCAGCTGACTAGAGGATCCCCGGGTAC
CGAGCTCGAATTCGGGGCCGCGGAGGCTGGATCGGTCCCGGTGTCTTCTATGGAGGTCAAAACAGCGTGG
ATGGCGTCTCCAGGCGATCTGACGGTTCACTAAACGAGCTCTGCTTATATAGGCCTCCCACCGTACACGC
CTACCTCGACCCGGGTACCGAGCTCGACTTTCACTTTTCTCTATCACTGATAGGGAGTGGTAAACTCGAC
TTTCACTTTTCTCTATCACTGATAGGGAGTGGTAAACTCGACTTTCACTTTTCTCTATCACTGATAGGGA
GTGGTAAACTCGACTTTCACTTTTCTCTATCACTGATAGGGAGTGGTAAACTCGACTTTCACTTTTCTCT
ATCACTGATAGGGAGTGGTAAACTCGACCTATATAAGCAGAGCTCGTTTAGTGAACCGTCAGATCGCCTG
GAGACGCCATCCACGCTGTTTTGACCTCCATAGAAGACACCGGGACCGATCCAGCCTCCGCGGCCCCGAA
TTCCTGCAGCGGCCGCTCTAGAACTAGTGGATCCCCGCGGATGGTGAGCAAGGGCGAGGAGCTGTTCACC
GGGGTGGTGCCCATCCTGGTCGAGCTGGACGGCGACGTAAACGGCCACAAGTTCAGCGTGTCCGGCGAGG
GCGAGGGCGATGCCACCTACGGCAAGCTGACCCTGAAGTTCATCTGCACCACCGGCAAGCTGCCCGTGCC
CTGGCCCACCCTCGTGACCACCCTGACCTACGGCGTGCAGTGCTTCAGCCGCTACCCCGACCACATGAAG
CAGCACGACTTCTTCAAGTCCGCCATGCCCGAAGGCTACGTCCAGGAGCGCACCATCTTCTTCAAGGACG
ACGGCAACTACAAGACCCGCGCCGAGGTGAAGTTCGAGGGCGACACCCTGGTGAACCGCATCGAGCTGAA
GGGCATCGACTTCAAGGAGGACGGCAACATCCTGGGGCACAAGCTGGAGTACAACTACAACAGCCACAAC
GTCTATATCATGGCCGACAAGCAGAAGAACGGCATCAAGGTGAACTTCAAGATCCGCCACAACATCGAGG
ACGGCAGCGTGCAGCTCGCCGACCACTACCAGCAGAACACCCCCATCGGCGACGGCCCCGTGCTGCTGCC
CGACAACCACTACCTGAGCACCCAGTCCGCCCTGAGCAAAGACCCCAACGAGAAGCGCGATCACATGGTC
CTGCTGGAGTTCGTGACCGCCGCCGGGATCACTCTCGGCATGGACGAGCTGTACAAGTAATTTATTCCGC
GAATTCGATATCAAGCTTGTCGACCTAGTTCTAGAGGATCCAGACATGATAAGATACATTGATGAGTTTG
GACAAACCACAACTAGAATGCAGTGAAAAAAATGCTTTATTTGTGAAATTTGTGATGCTATTGCTTTATT
TGTAACCATTATAAGCTGCAATAAACAAGTTAACAACAACAATTGCATTCATTTTATGTTTCAGGTTCAG
GGGGAGGTGTGGGAGGTTTTTTAAAGCAAGTAAAACCTCTACAAATGTGGTATGGCTGATTATGATCCTG
CAAGCCTCGTCGTCCTGGCCGGACCACGCTATCTGTGCAAGGTCCCCGGCCCCGGACGCGCGCTCCATGA
GCAGAGCGCCCGCCGCCGAGGCGAAGACTCGGGCGGCGCCCTGCCCGTCCCACCAGGTCAACAGGCGGTA
ACCGGCCTCTTCATCGGGAATGCGCGCGACCTTCAGCATCGCCGGCATGTCCCCCTGGCGGACGGGAAGT
ATCCAGCTCGACCAAGCTGGCCGCGTCGAGTGAAGACGAAAGGGCCTCGTGATACGCCTATTTTTATAGG
TTAATGTCATGATAATAATGGTTTCTTAGACGTCAGGTGGCACTTTTCGGGGAAATGTGCGCGGAACCCC
TATTTGTTTATTTTTCTAAATACATTCAAATATGTATCCGCTCATGAGACAATAACCCTGATAAATGCTT
CAATAATATTGAAAAAGGAAGAGTATGAGTATTCAACATTTCCGTGTCGCCCTTATTCCCTTTTTTGCGG
CATTTTGCCTTCCTGTTTTTGCTCACCCAGAAACGCTGGTGAAAGTAAAAGATGCTGAAGATCAGTTGGG
TGCACGAGTGGGTTACATCGAACTGGATCTCAACAGCGGTAAGATCCTTGAGAGTTTTCGCCCCGAAGAA
CGTTTTCCAATGATGAGCACTTTTAAAGTTCTGCTATGTGGCGCGGTATTATCCCGTGTTGACGCCGGGC
AAGAGCAACTCGGTCGCCGCATACACTATTCTCAGAATGACTTGGTTGAGTACTCACCAGTCACAGAAAA
GCATCTTACGGATGGCATGACAGTAAGAGAATTATGCAGTGCTGCCATAACCATGAGTGATAACACTGCG
GCCAACTTACTTCTGACAACGATCGGAGGACCGAAGGAGCTAACCGCTTTTTTGCACAACATGGGGGATC
ATGTAACTCGCCTTGATCGTTGGGAACCGGAGCTGAATGAAGCCATACCAAACGACGAGCGTGACACCAC
GATGCCTGTAGCAATGGCAACAACGTTGCGCAAACTATTAACTGGCGAACTACTTACTCTAGCTTCCCGG
CAACAATTAATAGACTGGATGGAGGCGGATAAAGTTGCAGGACCACTTCTGCGCTCGGCCCTTCCGGCTG
GCTGGTTTATTGCTGATAAATCTGGAGCCGGTGAGCGTGGGTCTCGCGGTATCATTGCAGCACTGGGGCC
AGATGGTAAGCCCTCCCGTATCGTAGTTATCTACACGACGGGGAGTCAGGCAACTATGGATGAACGAAAT
AGACAGATCGCTGAGATAGGTGCCTCACTGATTAAGCATTGGTAACTGTCAGACCAAGTTTACTCATATA
TACTTTAGATTGATTTAAAACTTCATTTTTAATTTAAAAGGATCTAGGTGAAGATCCTTTTTGATAATCT
CATGACCAAAATCCCTTAACGTGAGTTTTCGTTCCACTGAGCGTCAGACCCCGTAGAAAAGATCAAAGGA
TCTTCTTGAGATCCTTTTTTTCTGCGCGTAATCTGCTGCTTGCAAACAAAAAAACCACCGCTACCAGCGG
TGGTTTGTTTGCCGGATCAAGAGCTACCAACTCTTTTTCCGAAGGTAACTGGCTTCAGCAGAGCGCAGAT
ACCAAATACTGTTCTTCTAGTGTAGCCGTAGTTAGGCCACCACTTCAAGAACTCTGTAGCACCGCCTACA
TACCTCGCTCTGCTAATCCTGTTACCAGTGGCTGCTGCCAGTGGCGATAAGTCGTGTCTTACCGGGTTGG
ACTCAAGACGATAGTTACCGGATAAGGCGCAGCGGTCGGGCTGAACGGGGGGTTCGTGCACACAGCCCAG
CTTGGAGCGAACGACCTACACCGAACTGAGATACCTACAGCGTGAGCTATGAGAAAGCGCCACGCTTCCC
GAAGGGAGAAAGGCGGACAGGTATCCGGTAAGCGGCAGGGTCGGAACAGGAGAGCGCACGAGGGAGCTTC
CAGGGGGAAACGCCTGGTATCTTTATAGTCCTGTCGGGTTTCGCCACCTCTGACTTGAGCGTCGATTTTT
GTGATGCTCGTCAGGGGGGCGGAGCCTATGGAAAAACGCCAGCAACGCGGCCTTTTTACGGTTCCTGGCC
TTTTGCTGGCCTTTTGCTCACATGTTCTTTCCTGCGTTATCCCCTGATTCTGTGGATAACCGTATTACCG
CCTTTGAGTGAGCTGATACCGCTCGCCGCAGCCGAACGACCGAGCGCAGCGAGTCAGTGAGCGAGGAAGC
GGAAG
Features (pLannotate 1.2.2; 17 found; start..end, strand, type, name):
      2..55      +  CDS            lacI (fragment): lac repressor; lacI; The lac repressor binds to the lac operator to inhibit transcription in E. coli. This inhibition can be relieved by adding lactose or isopropyl-β-D-thiogalactopyranoside (IPTG).
    388..443     -  polyA_signal   β-globin poly(A) signal: rabbit β-globin polyadenylation signal (Gil and Proudfoot, 1987)
    518..640     -  CDS            HBB: HBB_COLGU - Experimental evidence at transcript level: Swiss-Prot protein existence level 2. Involved in oxygen transport from the lung to the various peripheral tissues. From Colobus guereza (Mantled guereza) (Eastern black-and-white colobus monkey).
    644..1216    -  intron         β-globin intron: intron from rabbit β-globin gene
   1312..1343    -  misc_feature   MCS (fragment): pUC18/19 multiple cloning site
   1437..1475    -  promoter       minimal CMV promoter: human cytomegalovirus (CMV) immediate early promoter
   1493..1708    -  protein_bind   tetracycline response element (fragment): contains seven copies of the tetracycline operator tetO tetracycline repressor TetR
   1708..1753    +  promoter       TRE3GV promoter (fragment): 3rd-generation Tet-responsive promoter that can be activated by binding of Tet-On® 3G, optimized for retroviral and lentiviral vectors
   1829..1856    +  misc_feature   MCS (fragment): pBluescript multiple cloning site
   1861..2580    +  CDS            EGFP: the original enhanced GFP (Yang et al., 1996) mammalian codon-optimized
   2591..2613    +  misc_feature   MCS (fragment): pBluescript multiple cloning site
   2627..2761    -  polyA_signal   SV40 poly(A) signal: SV40 polyadenylation signal
   2784..2867    -  CDS            large T antigen (fragment): large T antigen from SV40 (simian virus 40)
   2861..3091    -  CDS            str (fragment): STR_KLEPN - Protein inferred from homology: Swiss-Prot protein existence level 3. The aminoglycoside phosphotransferases achieve inactivation of their antibiotic substrates by phosphorylation. From Klebsiella pneumoniae.
   3210..3314    +  promoter       AmpR promoter: bla
   3315..4175    +  CDS            AmpR: β-lactamase; bla; confers resistance to ampicillin, carbenicillin, and related antibiotics
   4346..4934    +  rep_origin     ori: high-copy-number ColE1/pMB1/pBR322/pUC origin of replication
