[The description below was written by a language model from this plasmid's Addgene catalogue record and pLannotate feature annotations shown in this document.]
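Description:
Salsa-BC236-P3D8 is a 5.1 kb mammalian expression plasmid built on the pCER206 backbone. It is one member of a set of barcoded reporter plasmids for PRESTO-Salsa, a highly multiplexed screening platform for G protein-coupled receptor activity. It is propagated in E. coli as a high-copy plasmid through a ColE1/pUC-type origin and selected with ampicillin via the bla gene and its native promoter. No mammalian selection marker is annotated. The short lacI, aminoglycoside phosphotransferase and SV40 large T antigen matches appear to be backbone remnants rather than functional genes.

The payload is a synthetic EGFP/BC236 insert of about 730 bp, placed between retained BsrGI and HindIII sites and driven by a tetracycline response element. The feature table shows a bidirectional arrangement around the tetO repeats. On one side, a Tet-responsive promoter fragment reads into mammalian codon-optimised EGFP, with an SV40 polyadenylation signal annotated downstream, although on the opposite strand. On the other side, a minimal CMV promoter points into a cloning-site fragment followed by a rabbit β-globin intron, a globin coding remnant and the β-globin poly(A) signal. No coding sequence is annotated in this second arm. The barcode itself is not annotated, but the insert name and cloning sites suggest it lies just downstream of EGFP, where it would be carried in the reporter transcript.

Because TRE promoters are activated by a Tet transactivator, reporter and barcode transcription would be expected to depend on such a factor supplied in the assay. The record does not describe how it is provided. The unique barcode presumably allows the transcriptional output of this reporter to be distinguished from others in a pooled readout, with EGFP as a fluorescent indicator.
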