Addgene plasmid #203077: Salsa-BC236-P3D8
Purpose: Expression of barcoded reporter plasmid for PRESTO-Salsa; EGFP/BC236
Depositing lab: Noah Palm. Depositing organization: Yale University. Publication: Highly multiplexed bioactivity screening reveals human and microbiota metabolome-GPCRome interactions. Chen H, Rosen CE, Gonzalez-Hernandez JA, Song D, Potempa J, Ring AM, Palm NW. Cell. 2023 Jul 6;186(14):3095-3110.e19. doi: 10.1016/j.cell.2023.05.024. Epub 2023 Jun 14. PubMed 37321219.
Backbone
  Vector backbone: pCER206
  Vector type: Mammalian Expression
Growth in bacteria
  Bacterial resistance: Ampicillin, 100 μg/mL
  Growth temperature: 37°C
  Growth strain: DH5alpha
  Copy number: High Copy
Gene/Insert
  Gene/Insert name: EGFP/BC236
  Species: Synthetic
  Insert size (bp): 730
  Promoter: Tet Response Element (TRE)
  Cloning method: Restriction Enzyme; 5′ cloning site BsrGI (not destroyed); 3′ cloning site HindIII (not destroyed)
  Sequencing primers: 5′ Custom primer (GAAGCGCGATCACATGG)
Terms and licenses: Academic/Nonprofit Terms; Industry Terms: Not Available to Industry
How to cite: Salsa-BC236-P3D8 was a gift from Noah Palm (Addgene plasmid # 203077 ; http://n2t.net/addgene:203077 ; RRID:Addgene_203077)
