>Addgene plasmid #203077 | Salsa-BC236-P3D8 | depositor partial sequence | sequence record 393950 | BC236
TTTATTCCGC
